>Addgene plasmid #210626 | pSPgRNA_Ex3_2 | addgene full sequence | sequence record 418000 | Addgene NGS Result
GAGGGCCTATTTCCCATGATTCCTTCATATTTGCATATACGATACAAGGCTGTTAGAGAGATAATTGGAA
TTAATTTGACTGTAAACACAAAGATATTAGTACAAAATACGTGACGTAGAAAGTAATAATTTCTTGGGTA
GTTTGCAGTTTTAAAATTATGTTTTAAAATGGACTATCATATGCTTATCGTAACTTGAAAGTATTTCGAT
TTCTTGGCTTTATATATCTTGTGGAAAGGACGAAACACCGCGCCCAGTTCGATGACTGGGTTTTAGAGCT
AGAAATAGCAAGTTAAAATAAGGCTAGTCCGTTATCAACTTGAAAAAGTGGCACCGAGTCGGTGCTTTTT
TTCCGCGGTGGAGCTCCAGCTTTTGTTCCCTTTAGTGAGGGTTAATTGCGCGCTTGGCGTAATCATGGTC
ATAGCTGTTTCCTGTGTGAAATTGTTATCCGCTCACAATTCCACACAACATACGAGCCGGAAGCATAAAG
TGTAAAGCCTGGGGTGCCTAATGAGTGAGCTAACTCACATTAATTGCGTTGCGCTCACTGCCCGCTTTCC
AGTCGGGAAACCTGTCGTGCCAGCTGCATTAATGAATCGGCCAACGCGCGGGGAGAGGCGGTTTGCGTAT
TGGGCGCTCTTCCGCTTCCTCGCTCACTGACTCGCTGCGCTCGGTCGTTCGGCTGCGGCGAGCGGTATCA
GCTCACTCAAAGGCGGTAATACGGTTATCCACAGAATCAGGGGATAACGCAGGAAAGAACATGTGAGCAA
AAGGCCAGCAAAAGGCCAGGAACCGTAAAAAGGCCGCGTTGCTGGCGTTTTTCCATAGGCTCCGCCCCCC
TGACGAGCATCACAAAAATCGACGCTCAAGTCAGAGGTGGCGAAACCCGACAGGACTATAAAGATACCAG
GCGTTTCCCCCTGGAAGCTCCCTCGTGCGCTCTCCTGTTCCGACCCTGCCGCTTACCGGATACCTGTCCG
CCTTTCTCCCTTCGGGAAGCGTGGCGCTTTCTCATAGCTCACGCTGTAGGTATCTCAGTTCGGTGTAGGT
CGTTCGCTCCAAGCTGGGCTGTGTGCACGAACCCCCCGTTCAGCCCGACCGCTGCGCCTTATCCGGTAAC
TATCGTCTTGAGTCCAACCCGGTAAGACACGACTTATCGCCACTGGCAGCAGCCACTGGTAACAGGATTA
GCAGAGCGAGGTATGTAGGCGGTGCTACAGAGTTCTTGAAGTGGTGGCCTAACTACGGCTACACTAGAAG
AACAGTATTTGGTATCTGCGCTCTGCTGAAGCCAGTTACCTTCGGAAAAAGAGTTGGTAGCTCTTGATCC
GGCAAACAAACCACCGCTGGTAGCGGTGGTTTTTTTGTTTGCAAGCAGCAGATTACGCGCAGAAAAAAAG
GATCTCAAGAAGATCCTTTGATCTTTTCTACGGGGTCTGACGCTCAGTGGAACGAAAACTCACGTTAAGG
GATTTTGGTCATGAGATTATCAAAAAGGATCTTCACCTAGATCCTTTTAAATTAAAAATGAAGTTTTAAA
TCAATCTAAAGTATATATGAGTAAACTTGGTCTGACAGTTACCAATGCTTAATCAGTGAGGCACCTATCT
CAGCGATCTGTCTATTTCGTTCATCCATAGTTGCCTGACTCCCCGTCGTGTAGATAACTACGATACGGGA
GGGCTTACCATCTGGCCCCAGTGCTGCAATGATACCGCGAGACCCACGCTCACCGGCTCCAGATTTATCA
GCAATAAACCAGCCAGCCGGAAGGGCCGAGCGCAGAAGTGGTCCTGCAACTTTATCCGCCTCCATCCAGT
CTATTAATTGTTGCCGGGAAGCTAGAGTAAGTAGTTCGCCAGTTAATAGTTTGCGCAACGTTGTTGCCAT
TGCTACAGGCATCGTGGTGTCACGCTCGTCGTTTGGTATGGCTTCATTCAGCTCCGGTTCCCAACGATCA
AGGCGAGTTACATGATCCCCCATGTTGTGCAAAAAAGCGGTTAGCTCCTTCGGTCCTCCGATCGTTGTCA
GAAGTAAGTTGGCCGCAGTGTTATCACTCATGGTTATGGCAGCACTGCATAATTCTCTTACTGTCATGCC
ATCCGTAAGATGCTTTTCTGTGACTGGTGAGTACTCAACCAAGTCATTCTGAGAATAGTGTATGCGGCGA
CCGAGTTGCTCTTGCCCGGCGTCAATACGGGATAATACCGCGCCACATAGCAGAACTTTAAAAGTGCTCA
TCATTGGAAAACGTTCTTCGGGGCGAAAACTCTCAAGGATCTTACCGCTGTTGAGATCCAGTTCGATGTA
ACCCACTCGTGCACCCAACTGATCTTCAGCATCTTTTACTTTCACCAGCGTTTCTGGGTGAGCAAAAACA
GGAAGGCAAAATGCCGCAAAAAAGGGAATAAGGGCGACACGGAAATGTTGAATACTCATACTCTTCCTTT
TTCAATATTATTGAAGCATTTATCAGGGTTATTGTCTCATGAGCGGATACATATTTGAATGTATTTAGAA
AAATAAACAAATAGGGGTTCCGCGCACATTTCCCCGAAAAGTGCCACCTAAATTGTAAGCGTTAATATTT
TGTTAAAATTCGCGTTAAATTTTTGTTAAATCAGCTCATTTTTTAACCAATAGGCCGAAATCGGCAAAAT
CCCTTATAAATCAAAAGAATAGACCGAGATAGGGT
[37 nt withheld, positions 2696-2732]
AAAGAACGTGGACTCCAACGTCAAAGG
[49 nt withheld, positions 2760-2808]
T
[91 nt withheld, positions 2810-2900]
G
[124 nt withheld, positions 2902-3025]
CCCATTCGCCATTCAGGCTGCGCAACTGTTGGGAAGGGCGATCGGTGCGGGCCTCTTCGCTATTACGCCA
GCTGGCGAAAGGGGGATGTGCTGCAAGGCGATTAAGTTGGGTAACGCCAGGGTTTTCCCAGTCACGACGT
TGTAAAACGACGGCCAGTGAGCGCGCGTAATACGACTCACTATAGGGCGAATTGGGTACC
Features (pLannotate 1.2.2; 13 found; start..end, strand, type, name):
      1..241     +  promoter       U6 promoter: RNA polymerase III promoter for human U6 snRNA
    270..345     +  misc_RNA       gRNA scaffold: guide RNA scaffold for the Streptococcus pyogenes CRISPR/Cas9 system
    379..397     -  promoter       T3 promoter: promoter for bacteriophage T3 RNA polymerase
    442..458     -  protein_bind   lac operator: The lac repressor binds to the lac operator to inhibit transcription in E. coli. This inhibition can be relieved by adding lactose or isopropyl-β-D-thiogalactopyranoside (IPTG). lac repressor encoded by lacI
    466..496     -  promoter       lac promoter: promoter for the E. coli lac operon
    511..532     -  protein_bind   CAP binding site: CAP binding activates transcription in the presence of cAMP. E. coli catabolite activator protein
    545..637     -  CDS            lacI (fragment): lac repressor; lacI; The lac repressor binds to the lac operator to inhibit transcription in E. coli. This inhibition can be relieved by adding lactose or isopropyl-β-D-thiogalactopyranoside (IPTG).
    820..1408    -  rep_origin     ori: high-copy-number ColE1/pMB1/pBR322/pUC origin of replication
   1579..2439    -  CDS            AmpR: β-lactamase; bla; confers resistance to ampicillin, carbenicillin, and related antibiotics
   2440..2544    -  promoter       AmpR promoter: bla
   2597..3025    -  rep_origin     f1 ori (sequence partly withheld): f1 bacteriophage origin of replication; arrow indicates direction of (+) strand synthesis
   3030..3185    -  CDS            lacZα (fragment): LacZα fragment of β-galactosidase; lacZ fragment
   3193..3211    +  promoter       T7 promoter: promoter for bacteriophage T7 RNA polymerase
