[The description below was written by a language model from this plasmid's Addgene catalogue record and pLannotate feature annotations shown in this document.]
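Description:
pSPgRNA_Ex3_2 is a small CRISPR guide RNA expression plasmid (about 3.2 kb) built on the pSPgRNA backbone and carrying a single guide directed against exon 3 of human TAL1 (also known as SCL), a bHLH transcription factor involved in hematopoiesis. The 20-nucleotide spacer was inserted by restriction cloning at the backbone's BbsI site, which was destroyed in the process. This places it in the short gap between the human U6 promoter and the Streptococcus pyogenes Cas9 gRNA scaffold seen in the feature table. U6 is an RNA polymerase III promoter, so in human cells it drives a short, uncapped transcript that fuses the targeting sequence to the scaffold, giving a complete single guide RNA.

The plasmid encodes no Cas9 or other effector protein and has no mammalian selection marker or reporter, so it must be co-delivered with a separate source of an S. pyogenes Cas9 or a Cas9 derivative. The record does not state which effector was paired with it. The rest of the construct is a standard phagemid-type cloning backbone. It has a high-copy ColE1/pUC origin for propagation in E. coli, an ampicillin resistance gene (β-lactamase) with its own promoter, and an f1 origin. Also present are flanking T7 and T3 promoters and remnants of the lac promoter/operator, lacZα and lacI regions, none of which play a role in guide expression. The "_2" in the name suggests it is one of several guides designed against this exon. Its stated purpose is simply to supply a TAL1 exon 3 targeting sequence, in work examining the different roles of TAL1 isoforms in hematopoiesis and cell growth.
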