Addgene plasmid #210626: pSPgRNA_Ex3_2
Purpose: gRNA target sequences for TAL1 Exon 3
Depositing lab: Maayan Salton. Depositing organization: Hebrew University. Publication: Isoforms of the TAL1 transcription factor have different roles in hematopoiesis and cell growth. Sharma A, Mistriel-Zerbib S, Najar RA, Engal E, Bentata M, Taqatqa N, Dahan S, Cohen K, Jaffe-Herman S, Geminder O, Baker M, Nevo Y, Plaschkes I, Kay G, Drier Y, Berger M, Salton M. PLoS Biol. 2023 Jun 28;21(6):e3002175. doi: 10.1371/journal.pbio.3002175. PubMed 37379322.
Backbone
  Vector backbone: pSPgRNA
  Backbone manufacturer: Charles Gersbach, Addgene plasmid #47108
  Backbone size w/o insert (bp): 3223
  Vector type: CRISPR
Growth in bacteria
  Bacterial resistance: Ampicillin, 100 μg/mL
  Growth temperature: 37°C
  Growth strain: DH5alpha
  Copy number: High Copy
Gene/Insert
  Gene/Insert name: TAL1 Exon 3 gRNA
  gRNA/shRNA sequence: GCGCCCAGTTCGATGACTGG
  Species: H. sapiens (human)
  Entrez Gene: TAL1 (a.k.a. SCL, TCL5, bHLHa17, tal-1)
  Cloning method: Restriction Enzyme; 5′ cloning site BbsI (destroyed during cloning)
Terms and licenses: Academic/Nonprofit Terms; Industry Terms: Not Available to Industry
How to cite: pSPgRNA_Ex3_2 was a gift from Maayan Salton (Addgene plasmid # 210626 ; http://n2t.net/addgene:210626 ; RRID:Addgene_210626)
